Addgene plasmid #225656: Ydf NanoLuc
Purpose: Reporter plasmid expressing NanoLuciferase under the control of the promoter PydfJ115, cognate to YdfI. Responds to NarL/NarX chimeras from this study.
Depositing lab: Neha Kamat. Depositing organization: Northwestern University. Publication: Engineering transmembrane signal transduction in synthetic membranes using two-component systems. Peruzzi JA, Galvez NR, Kamat NP. Proc Natl Acad Sci U S A. 2023 May 9;120(19):e2218610120. doi: 10.1073/pnas.2218610120. Epub 2023 May 1. PubMed 37126679.
Backbone
  Vector backbone: Tabor Lab
  Backbone manufacturer: Gift from Jewett lab
  Vector type: Bacterial Expression ; Cell free expression
Growth in bacteria
  Bacterial resistance: Ampicillin, 100 μg/mL
  Growth temperature: 37°C
  Growth strain: DH5alpha
  Copy number: High Copy
Gene/Insert
  Gene/Insert name: NanoLuciferase
  Species: Synthetic
  Insert size (bp): 555
  Promoter: PydfJ115
  Tag / fusion protein: Myc (C terminal on insert)
  Cloning method: Gibson Cloning
Resource information
  A portion of this plasmid was derived from a plasmid made by: Michael Jewett and Jeffrey Tabor Labs
Terms and licenses: Academic/Nonprofit Terms; Industry Terms: Not Available to Industry
How to cite: Ydf NanoLuc was a gift from Neha Kamat (Addgene plasmid # 225656 ; http://n2t.net/addgene:225656 ; RRID:Addgene_225656)
