[The description below was written by a language model from this plasmid's Addgene catalogue record and pLannotate feature annotations shown in this document.]
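Description:
Ydf NanoLuc is a 3.8 kb bacterial reporter plasmid intended for expression in E. coli and in cell-free expression reactions. It is built on a pUC-type scaffold derived from earlier reporter plasmids. It replicates from a high-copy ColE1/pMB1-family origin and is selected with ampicillin through the bla β-lactamase gene and its native promoter. The feature table also picks up short leftovers typical of pUC/pBR322 lineage backbones: fragments of rop, bom, lacZα, lacI and the pUC multiple cloning site, along with a lac promoter/operator and CAP site. These sit on the opposite strand, downstream of the reporter cassette, and appear to be vestigial rather than functional parts of the design.

The payload is a synthetic NanoLuciferase open reading frame, annotated by its homology to the catalytic subunit of the Oplophorus gracilirostris luciferase. It carries a C-terminal Myc epitope. A short hit to a composite TEV/His tag suggests a small extra tag-like segment after it, although the catalogue entry lists only Myc. Downstream lies an rrnB-derived region containing the 5S rRNA segment and the T1 terminator, which ends transcription. According to the catalogue, expression is driven by PydfJ115, an output promoter cognate to the response regulator YdfI. The automated annotation did not recognise this promoter, so its exact position is not marked, though it presumably lies immediately upstream of the luciferase.

The plasmid serves as the luminescent readout for engineered two-component signalling. When chimeric NarX/NarL-based sensor and regulator proteins carrying YdfI-type DNA-binding specificity are activated, they switch on PydfJ115 and produce NanoLuc. This allows transmembrane signal transduction to be quantified, including in synthetic membrane and cell-free systems.
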