Features (pLannotate 1.2.2; 16 found; start..end, strand, type, name):
     49..153     -  promoter       AmpR promoter: bla
    248..283     +  CDS            rop (fragment): Rop protein, which maintains plasmids at low copy number; rop
    385..484     +  misc_feature   bom (fragment): basis of mobility region from pBR322
    490..643     -  CDS            lacZα (fragment): LacZα fragment of β-galactosidase; lacZ fragment
    835..1359    +  CDS            LUCI_OPLGR (fragment): Experimental evidence at protein level: Swiss-Prot protein existence level 1. Catalytic subunit of oplophorus-luciferin 2-monooxygenase. Oxidoreductase that converts coelenterazine (the oplophorus luciferin) to coelenteramide under emission of blue light with a maximum at 454 nm. Is also active with bisdeoxycoelenterazine. From Oplophorus gracilirostris (Luminous shrimp).
   1372..1401    +  CDS            3xMyc (fragment): 3 tandem Myc epitope tags
   1469..1486    +  CDS            capTEV™ (fragment): composite tag for in vivo biotinylation, TEV protease cleavage, and 6xHis tagging
   1593..1708    +  ncRNA          5S rRNA: Accession: RF00001 - 5S ribosomal RNA
   1712..1758    +  terminator     rrnB T1 terminator: transcription terminator T1 from the E. coli rrnB gene
   1807..1841    +  misc_feature   MCS (fragment): pUC18/19 multiple cloning site
   1878..1894    -  protein_bind   lac operator: The lac repressor binds to the lac operator to inhibit transcription in E. coli. This inhibition can be relieved by adding lactose or isopropyl-β-D-thiogalactopyranoside (IPTG). lac repressor encoded by lacI
   1902..1932    -  promoter       lac promoter: promoter for the E. coli lac operon
   1947..1968    -  protein_bind   CAP binding site: CAP binding activates transcription in the presence of cAMP. E. coli catabolite activator protein
   1981..2073    -  CDS            lacI (fragment): lac repressor; lacI; The lac repressor binds to the lac operator to inhibit transcription in E. coli. This inhibition can be relieved by adding lactose or isopropyl-β-D-thiogalactopyranoside (IPTG).
   2255..2843    -  rep_origin     ori: high-copy-number ColE1/pMB1/pBR322/pUC origin of replication
   3014..48      -  CDS            AmpR (across the origin): β-lactamase; bla; confers resistance to ampicillin, carbenicillin, and related antibiotics
>Addgene plasmid #225656 | Ydf NanoLuc | addgene full sequence | sequence record 455061 | Addgene NGS Result
TGCCGCAAAAAAGGGAATAAGGGCGACACGGAAATGTTGAATACTCATACTCTTCCTTTTTCAATATTAT
TGAAGCATTTATCAGGGTTATTGTCTCATGAGCGGATACATATTTGAATGTATTTAGAAAAATAAACAAA
TAGGGGTTCCGCGCACATTTCCCCGAAAAGTGCCACCTGACGTCTAAGAAACCATTATTATCATGACATT
AACCTATAAAAATAGGCGTATCACGAGGCCCTTTCGTCTCGCGCGTTTCGGTGATGACGGTGAAAACCTC
TGACACATGCAGCTCCCGGAGACGGTCACAGCTTGTCTGTAAGCGGATGCCGGGAGCAGACAAGCCCGTC
AGGGCGCGTCAGCGGGTGTTGGCGGGTGTCGGGGCTGGCTTAACTATGCGGCATCAGAGCAGATTGTACT
GAGAGTGCACCATATGCGGTGTGAAATACCGCACAGATGCGTAAGGAGAAAATACCGCATCAGGCGCCAT
TCGCCATTCAGGCTGCGCAACTGTTGGGAAGGGCGATCGGTGCGGGCCTCTTCGCTATTACGCCAGCTGG
CGAAAGGGGGATGTGCTGCAAGGCGATTAAGTTGGGTAACGCCAGGGTTTTCCCAGTCACGACGTTGTAA
AACGACGGCCAGTAAGATCTCGGCTGAATTCTAAAGATCTACTGCATATTTGAAAATTGCCCAAACGTAC
ATGCCCGAATGTACGTTTTTTTCATTTCATTGTCAACTACAATGAGAAAGAATGTGATCAAGCAATGTGT
TGAAAGGAGATTATCACGTCGACTCTCGAGTGAGATTGTTGACGGTACCGTATTTTGGATCTAGGAGGAA
GGATCTATGGTGTTTACGCTGGAGGATTTCGTCGGTGACTGGCGTCAGACAGCTGGGTATAACCTTGACC
AGGTACTTGAACAAGGCGGCGTTTCCAGCTTATTTCAAAATCTGGGGGTGTCTGTCACACCAATTCAGCG
CATTGTCTTGTCTGGGGAGAATGGTCTTAAAATTGATATTCATGTTATCATCCCTTACGAAGGTTTGTCC
GGTGACCAAATGGGACAAATCGAGAAAATTTTCAAAGTGGTTTATCCAGTGGATGATCATCACTTTAAAG
TCATTTTACACTATGGTACGCTGGTAATCGACGGTGTGACACCGAACATGATTGATTATTTCGGGCGTCC
GTATGAAGGAATCGCCGTTTTTGATGGGAAGAAAATCACCGTAACAGGTACTCTGTGGAACGGAAACAAA
ATCATCGACGAACGCTTGATTAACCCCGATGGTAGTTTGTTGTTCCGTGTTACGATTAACGGAGTTACGG
GTTGGCGCCTTTGTGAGCGTATCTTGGCCGGAAGCGGAAGCGAGCAGAAACTCATCTCTGAAGAGGATCT
GTAAGGATCTGAAGCTTGGGCCCGAACAAAAACTCATCTCAGAAGAGGATCTGAATAGCGCCGTCGACCA
TCATCATCATCATCATTGAGTTTAAACGGTCTCCAGCTTGGCTGTTTTGGCGGATGAGAGAAGATTTTCA
GCCTGATACAGATTAAATCAGAACGCAGAAGCGGTCTGATAAAACAGAATTTGCCTGGCGGCAGTAGCGC
GGTGGTCCCACCTGACCCCATGCCGAACTCAGAAGTGAAACGCCGTAGCGCCGATGGTAGTGTGGGGTCT
CCCCATGCGAGAGTAGGGAACTGCCAGGCATCAAATAAAACGAAAGGCTCAGTCGAAAGACTGGGCCTTT
CGTTTTATCTGTTGTTTGTCGGTGAACTCTGAAAGGAGGAACTATATCCGGATCGAGATCCTCTAGAGTC
GACCTGCAGGCATGCAAGCTTGGCGTAATCATGGTCATAGCTGTTTCCTGTGTGAAATTGTTATCCGCTC
ACAATTCCACACAACATACGAGCCGGAAGCATAAAGTGTAAAGCCTGGGGTGCCTAATGAGTGAGCTAAC
TCACATTAATTGCGTTGCGCTCACTGCCCGCTTTCCAGTCGGGAAACCTGTCGTGCCAGCTGCATTAATG
AATCGGCCAACGCGCGGGGAGAGGCGGTTTGCGTATTGGGCGCTCTTCCGCTTCCTCGCTCACTGACTCG
CTGCGCTCGGTCGTTCGGCTGCGGCGAGCGGTATCAGCTCACTCAAAGGCGGTAATACGGTTATCCACAG
AATCAGGGGATAACGCAGGAAAGAACATGTGAGCAAAAGGCCAGCAAAGGCCAGGAACCGTAAAAAGGCC
GCGTTGCTGGCGTTTTTCCATAGGCTCCGCCCCCCTGACGAGCATCACAAAAATCGACGCTCAAGTCAGA
GGTGGCGAAACCCGACAGGACTATAAAGATACCAGGCGTTTCCCCCTGGAAGCTCCCTCGTGCGCTCTCC
TGTTCCGACCCTGCCGCTTACCGGATACCTGTCCGCCTTTCTCCCTTCGGGAAGCGTGGCGCTTTCTCAT
AGCTCACGCTGTAGGTATCTCAGTTCGGTGTAGGTCGTTCGCTCCAAGCTGGGCTGTGTGCACGAACCCC
CCGTTCAGCCCGACCGCTGCGCCTTATCCGGTAACTATCGTCTTGAGTCCAACCCGGTAAGACACGACTT
ATCGCCACTGGCAGCAGCCACTGGTAACAGGATTAGCAGAGCGAGGTATGTAGGCGGTGCTACAGAGTTC
TTGAAGTGGTGGCCTAACTACGGCTACACTAGAAGAACAGTATTTGGTATCTGCGCTCTGCTGAAGCCAG
TTACCTTCGGAAAAAGAGTTGGTAGCTCTTGATCCGGCAAACAAACCACCGCTGGTAGCGGTGGTTTTTT
TGTTTGCAAGCAGCAGATTACGCGCAGAAAAAAAGGATCTCAAGAAGATCCTTTGATCTTTTCTACGGGG
TCTGACGCTCAGTGGAACGAAAACTCACGTTAAGGGATTTTGGTCATGAGATTATCAAAAAGGATCTTCA
CCTAGATCCTTTTAAATTAAAAATGAAGTTTTAAATCAATCTAAAGTATATATGAGTAAACTTGGTCTGA
CAGTTACCAATGCTTAATCAGTGAGGCACCTATCTCAGCGATCTGTCTATTTCGTTCATCCATAGTTGCC
TGACTCCCCGTCGTGTAGATAACTACGATACGGGAGGGCTTACCATCTGGCCCCAGTGCTGCAATGATAC
CGCGAGACCCACGCTCACCGGCTCCAGATTTATCAGCAATAAACCAGCCAGCCGGAAGGGCCGAGCGCAG
AAGTGGTCCTGCAACTTTATCCGCCTCCATCCAGTCTATTAATTGTTGCCGGGAAGCTAGAGTAAGTAGT
TCGCCAGTTAATAGTTTGCGCAACGTTGTTGCCATTGCTACAGGCATCGTGGTGTCACGCTCGTCGTTTG
GTATGGCTTCATTCAGCTCCGGTTCCCAACGATCAAGGCGAGTTACATGATCCCCCATGTTGTGCAAAAA
AGCGGTTAGCTCCTTCGGTCCTCCGATCGTTGTCAGAAGTAAGTTGGCCGCAGTGTTATCACTCATGGTT
ATGGCAGCACTGCATAATTCTCTTACTGTCATGCCATCCGTAAGATGCTTTTCTGTGACTGGTGAGTACT
CAACCAAGTCATTCTGAGAATAGTGTATGCGGCGACCGAGTTGCTCTTGCCCGGCGTCAATACGGGATAA
TACCGCGCCACATAGCAGAACTTTAAAAGTGCTCATCATTGGAAAACGTTCTTCGGGGCGAAAACTCTCA
AGGATCTTACCGCTGTTGAGATCCAGTTCGATGTAACCCACTCGTGCACCCAACTGATCTTCAGCATCTT
TTACTTTCACCAGCGTTTCTGGGTGAGCAAAAACAGGAAGGCAAAA
